Addgene plasmid #240518: pEJS2782 CMV-AcrIIC3-FLAGNLS-mCherry CMV-BFP
Purpose: Mammalian expression of AcrIIC3-mCherry fusion with restriction enzyme sites in the 3' UTR for use as microRNA repression. BFP expressed separately as a transfection control.
Depositing lab: Erik Sontheimer. Depositing organization: University of Massachusetts, Worcester. Publication: Absolute Quantification of Mammalian MicroRNAs for Therapeutic RNA Cleavage and Detargeting. Kraus C, Wang J, Zheng H, Broderick J, Ajaykumar N, Zamani M, Yang M, Cecchini K, Liang SQ, Kolumba O, Chase K, Lee J, Xue W, Sontheimer E, Gainetdinov I. RNA. 2025 May 28:rna.080566.125. doi: 10.1261/rna.080566.125. PubMed 40436630.
Backbone
  Vector backbone: pCDest
  Total vector size (bp): 7975
  Vector type: Mammalian Expression
Growth in bacteria
  Bacterial resistance: Ampicillin, 100 μg/mL
  Growth temperature: 37°C
  Growth strain: DH5alpha
  Copy number: Unknown
Gene/Insert
  Gene/Insert name: AcrIIC3
  Species: Neisseria meningitidis
  Insert size (bp): 348
  Promoter: CMV
  Tag / fusion protein: FLAG (C terminal on insert); mCherry (C terminal on insert)
  Cloning method: Gibson Cloning
  Sequencing primers: 5′ cggaattgtacccgcgg
Terms and licenses: Academic/Nonprofit Terms; Industry Terms: Not Available to Industry
How to cite: pEJS2782 CMV-AcrIIC3-FLAGNLS-mCherry CMV-BFP was a gift from Erik Sontheimer (Addgene plasmid # 240518 ; http://n2t.net/addgene:240518 ; RRID:Addgene_240518)
