[The description below was written by a language model from this plasmid's Addgene catalogue record and pLannotate feature annotations shown in this document.]
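Description:
pEJS2782 CMV-AcrIIC3-FLAGNLS-mCherry CMV-BFP is a roughly 8 kb mammalian expression plasmid built on the pCDest backbone. It is propagated in E. coli through a high-copy ColE1/pUC-type origin and selected with ampicillin via the β-lactamase (AmpR) gene. An f1 phage origin and remnants of lac/lacZα sequences are also present in the backbone.

The plasmid carries two independent expression units, both on the same strand. In the first, a promoter annotated as the simian CMV IE94 enhancer/promoter (the catalogue simply lists "CMV"), followed by an SP6 promoter, drives AcrIIC3. This is a 348 bp anti-CRISPR gene from Neisseria meningitidis, fused at its C terminus to a FLAG epitope, a nuclear localization signal (indicated by the construct name but not annotated) and mCherry, and the unit terminates in a bGH polyadenylation signal. The AcrIIC3 coding region itself is not called in the feature table, but it fits the unannotated gap between the SP6 promoter and the FLAG fragment. According to the record, restriction sites sit in the 3' UTR of this transcript so that microRNA target sites can be inserted, placing the anti-CRISPR–mCherry fusion under microRNA repression. In the second unit, the human CMV enhancer/promoter with a chimeric β-globin/immunoglobulin intron expresses mTagBFP2. An annotated EMCV IRES lies downstream of it, with no annotated coding sequence following, and an SV40 poly(A) signal lies beyond that, although it is annotated on the opposite strand.

Because BFP is transcribed separately, it serves as a transfection control against which mCherry signal can be normalized. The construct is thus suited to measuring microRNA-mediated repression and detargeting of an anti-CRISPR protein in mammalian cells.
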