Features (pLannotate 1.2.2; 25 found; start..end, strand, type, name):
      1..589     +  rep_origin     ori: high-copy-number ColE1/pMB1/pBR322/pUC origin of replication
    772..864     +  CDS            lacI (fragment): lac repressor; lacI; The lac repressor binds to the lac operator to inhibit transcription in E. coli. This inhibition can be relieved by adding lactose or isopropyl-β-D-thiogalactopyranoside (IPTG).
    877..898     +  protein_bind   CAP binding site: CAP binding activates transcription in the presence of cAMP. E. coli catabolite activator protein
    913..943     +  promoter       lac promoter: promoter for the E. coli lac operon
    951..967     +  protein_bind   lac operator: The lac repressor binds to the lac operator to inhibit transcription in E. coli. This inhibition can be relieved by adding lactose or isopropyl-β-D-thiogalactopyranoside (IPTG). lac repressor encoded by lacI
   1012..1030    +  promoter       T3 promoter: promoter for bacteriophage T3 RNA polymerase
   1074..1142    +  CDS            large T antigen (fragment): large T antigen from SV40 (simian virus 40)
   1165..1286    +  polyA_signal   SV40 poly(A) signal: SV40 polyadenylation signal
   1304..1321    +  promoter       T3 promoter (fragment): promoter for bacteriophage T3 RNA polymerase
   1336..1355    -  misc_feature   MCS (fragment): pUC18/19 multiple cloning site
   1370..1832    -  misc_feature   IRES: internal ribosome entry site (IRES) of the encephalomyocarditis virus (EMCV)
   1997..2707    -  CDS            mTagBFP2: mTagBFP2 is a basic (constitutively fluorescent) blue fluorescent protein published in 2011, derived from Entacmaea quadricolor. It is reported to be a very rapidly-maturing monomer with very low acid sensitivity.
   2713..2731    -  promoter       T7 promoter: promoter for bacteriophage T7 RNA polymerase
   2776..2908    -  intron         chimeric intron: chimera between introns from human β-globin and immunoglobulin heavy chain genes
   3069..3280    -  promoter       CMV promoter: human cytomegalovirus (CMV) immediate early promoter
   3281..3658    -  enhancer       CMV enhancer: human cytomegalovirus immediate early enhancer
   3911..4022    -  polyA_signal   bGH poly(A) signal: bovine growth hormone polyadenylation signal
   4090..4797    -  CDS            mCherry: mCherry is a basic (constitutively fluorescent) red fluorescent protein published in 2004, derived from Discosoma sp.. It is reported to be a very rapidly-maturing monomer with low acid sensitivity.
   4836..4860    -  CDS            2xFLAG (fragment): two tandem FLAG® epitope tags
   5252..5270    -  promoter       SP6 promoter: promoter for bacteriophage SP6 RNA polymerase
   5305..6282    -  promoter       CMV IE94 promoter: enhancer/promoter region of simian cytomegalovirus major immediate early transcription unit IE94
   6289..6355    +  CDS            lacZα (fragment): LacZα fragment of β-galactosidase; lacZ fragment
   6360..6788    +  rep_origin     f1 ori (sequence partly withheld): f1 bacteriophage origin of replication; arrow indicates direction of (+) strand synthesis
   6841..6945    +  promoter       AmpR promoter: bla
   6946..7806    +  CDS            AmpR: β-lactamase; bla; confers resistance to ampicillin, carbenicillin, and related antibiotics
>Addgene plasmid #240518 | pEJS2782 CMV-AcrIIC3-FLAGNLS-mCherry CMV-BFP | addgene full sequence | sequence record 477187 | Addgene NGS Result
TTGAGATCCTTTTTTTCTGCGCGTAATCTGCTGCTTGCAAACAAAAAAACCACCGCTACCAGCGGTGGTT
TGTTTGCCGGATCAAGAGCTACCAACTCTTTTTCCGAAGGTAACTGGCTTCAGCAGAGCGCAGATACCAA
ATACTGTTCTTCTAGTGTAGCCGTAGTTAGGCCACCACTTCAAGAACTCTGTAGCACCGCCTACATACCT
CGCTCTGCTAATCCTGTTACCAGTGGCTGCTGCCAGTGGCGATAAGTCGTGTCTTACCGGGTTGGACTCA
AGACGATAGTTACCGGATAAGGCGCAGCGGTCGGGCTGAACGGGGGGTTCGTGCACACAGCCCAGCTTGG
AGCGAACGACCTACACCGAACTGAGATACCTACAGCGTGAGCTATGAGAAAGCGCCACGCTTCCCGAAGG
GAGAAAGGCGGACAGGTATCCGGTAAGCGGCAGGGTCGGAACAGGAGAGCGCACGAGGGAGCTTCCAGGG
GGAAACGCCTGGTATCTTTATAGTCCTGTCGGGTTTCGCCACCTCTGACTTGAGCGTCGATTTTTGTGAT
GCTCGTCAGGGGGGCGGAGCCTATGGAAAAACGCCAGCAACGCGGCCTTTTTACGGTTCCTGGCCTTTTG
CTGGCCTTTTGCTCACATGTTCTTTCCTGCGTTATCCCCTGATTCTGTGGATAACCGTATTACCGCCTTT
GAGTGAGCTGATACCGCTCGCCGCAGCCGAACGACCGAGCGCAGCGAGTCAGTGAGCGAGGAAGCGGAAG
AGCGCCCAATACGCAAACCGCCTCTCCCCGCGCGTTGGCCGATTCATTAATGCAGCTGGCACGACAGGTT
TCCCGACTGGAAAGCGGGCAGTGAGCGCAACGCAATTAATGTGAGTTAGCTCACTCATTAGGCACCCCAG
GCTTTACACTTTATGCTCCCGGCTCGTATGTTGTGTGGAATTGTGAGCGGATAACAATTTCACACAGGAA
ACAGCTATGACCATGATTACGCCAAGCGCGCAATTAACCCTCACTAAAGGGAACAAAAGCTGGGTACCGC
CCGGATCGATCCTTATCGGATTTTACCACATTTGTAGAGGTTTTACTTGCTTTAAAAAACCTCCCACATC
TCCCCCTGAACCTGAAACATAAAATGAATGCAATTGTTGTTGTTAACTTGTTTATTGCAGCTTATAATGG
TTACAAATAAAGCAATAGCATCACAAATTTCACAAATAAAGCATTTTTTTCACTGCATTCTAGTTGTGGT
TTGTCCAAACTCATCAATGTATCTTATCATGTCTGCTCGAAGCATTAACCCTCACTAAAGGGAAGCGGCC
GCCCGGGTCGACTCTAGAGGATCCCGGGTTGTGGCAAGCTTATCATCGTGTTTTTCAAAGGAAAACCACG
TCCCCGTGGTTCGGGGGGCCTAGACGTTTTTTTAACCTCGACTAAACACATGTAAAGCATGTGCACCGAG
GCCCCAGATCAGATCCCATACAATGGGGTACCTTCTGGGCATCCTTCAGCCCCTTGTTGAATACGCTTGA
GGAGAGCCATTTGACTCTTTCCACAACTATCCAACTCACAACGTGGCACTGGGGTTGTGCCGCCTTTGCA
GGTGTATCTTATACACGTGGCTTTTGGCCGCAGAGGCACCTGTCGCCAGGTGGGGGGTTCCGCTGCCTGC
AAAGGGTCGCTACAGACGTTGTTTGTCTTCAAGAAGCTTCCAGAGGAACTGCTTCCTTCACGACATTCAA
CAGACCTTGCATTCCTTTGGCGAGAGGGGAAAGACCCCTAGGAATGCTCGTCAAGAAGACAGGGCCAGGT
TTCCGGGCCCTCACATTGCCAAAAGACGGCAATATGGTGGAAAATAACATATAGACAAACGCACACCGGC
CTTATTCCAAGCGGCTTCGGCCAGTAACGTTAGGGGGGGGGGAGGGAGAGGGGGGGGGGGGAGAGGGGCG
GAATTGGCCGCCCTAGATGCATGCTCGACGCGTTCAATTAAGCTTGTGCCCCAGTTTGCTAGGGAGGTCG
CAGTATCTGGCCACTGCCACCTCGTGCTGCTCGACGTAGGTCTCGTTGTTGGCCTCCTTGATTCTTTCCA
GTCTGTAGTCCACATAGTAGACGCCAGGCATCTTGAGGTTCTTAGCGGGTTTCTTGGATCTATATGTGGT
CTTGGCGTTTGCGATCAGATGGCTCCCGCCCACGAGCTTCAGGGCCATGTCGTTTCTGCCTTCCAGGCCG
CCGTCAGCGGGGTACAGCGTCTCGGTGAAGGCCTCCCAGCCGAGTGTTTTCTTCTGCATCACAGGGCCGT
TGGATGTGAAGTTCACCCCTCTGATCTTGACGTTGTAGATGAGGCAGCCGTCCTGGAGGCTGGTGTCCTG
GGTAGCGGTCAGCACGCCCCCGTCTTCGTATGTGGTGACTCTCTCCCATGTGAAGCCCTCAGGGAAGGAC
TGCTTGAAGAAGTCGGGGATGCCCTGGGTGTGGTTGATGAAGGTCTTGCTGCCGTAGAGGAAGCTAGTAG
CCAGGATGTCGAAGGCGAAGGGGAGAGGGCCGCCCTCGACCACCTTGATTCTCATGGTCTGGGTGCCCTC
GTAGGGCTTGCCTTCGCCCTCGGATGTGCACTTGAAGTGATGGTTGTCCACGGTGCCCTCCATGTACAGC
TTCATGTGCATGTTCTCCTTAATCAGCTCTTCGCCCTTAGACACCATTCTAGCCTATAGTGAGTCGTATT
AAGTACTCTAGCCTTAAGAGCTGTAATTGAACTGGGAGTGGACACCTGTGGAGAGAAAGGCAAAGTGGAT
GTCAGTAAGACCAATAGGTGCCTATCAGAAACGCAAGAGTCTTCTCTGTCTCGACAAGCCCAGTTTCTAT
TGGTCTCCTTAAACCTGTCTTGTAACCTTGATACTTACCTGCCCAGTGCCTCACGACCAACTTCTGCAAG
GCTACCTTAAGAGAGTCACTGCAGCTTAAGTTCGAGACTGTTGTGTCAGAAGCACTGACTGCGTTAGCAA
TTTAACTGTGATAAACTACCGCAATAAAGCTTCTAGTGATCTGACGGTTCACTAAACGAGCTCTGCTTAT
ATAGACCTCCCACCGTACACGCCTACCGCCCATTTGCGTCAACGGGGCGGGCGATCGCAGTTGTTACGAC
ATTTTGGAAAGTCCCGTTGATTTTGGTGCCAAAACAAACTCCCATTGACGTCAATGGGGTGGAGACTTGG
AAATCCCCGTGAGTCAAACCGCTATCCACGCCCATTGGTGTACTGCCAAAACCGCATCACCATGGTAATA
GCGATGACTAATACGTAGATGTACTGCCAAGTAGGAAAGTCCCGTAAGGTCATGTACTGGGCATAATGCC
AGGCGGGCCATTTACCGTCATTGACGTCAATAGGGGGCGGACTTGGCATATGATACACTTGATGTACTGC
CAAGTGGGCAGTTTACCGTAAATACTCCACCCATTGACGTCAATGGAAAGTCCCTATTGGCGTTACTATG
GGAACATACGTCATTATTGACGTCAATGGGCGGGGGTCGTTGGGCGGTCAGCCAGGCGGGCCATTTACCG
TAAGTTATGTAACGCGGAACTCCATATATGGGCTATGAACTAATGACCCCGTAATTGATTACTATTAATA
ACTAGTCAATAATCAATGCCAACATGGCGGTCATATTGGACATGAGCCAATATAAATGTACATATTATGA
TATAGATACAACGTATGCAATGGCCAATAGCCAATATTGATTTATGCTATATAACCAATGAATAATATGG
CTAATGGCCAATATTGAAGATCACCCGCCATGCTACTTATCTACCTAGGCTATTGTCTTCCCAATCCTCC
CCCTTGCTGTCCTGCCCCACCCCACCCCCCAGAATAGAATGACACCTACTCAGACAATGCGATGCAATTT
CCTCATTTTATTAGGAAAGGACAGTGGGAGTGGCACCTTCCAGGGTCAAGGAAGGCACGGGGGAGGGGCA
AACAACAGATGGCTGGCAACTAGAAGGCACAGTCGAGGCTGATCAGCGAGCTGCTAGCCTCTAGTCGACG
GTATCGCTCGAGTGATGGCCGCTTTATCACTTGTACAGCTCGTCCATGCCGCCGGTGGAGTGGCGGCCCT
CAGCGCGTTCGTACTGTTCCACGATGGTGTAGTCCTCGTTGTGGGAGGTGATGTCCAACTTGATGTTGAC
GTTGTAGGCGCCGGGCAGCTGCACGGGCTTCTTGGCCTTGTAGGTGGTCTTGACCTCAGCGTAGTAGTGG
CCGCCGTCCTTCAGCTTCAGCCTCTGCTTGATCTCGCCCTTCAGGGCGCCGTCCTCGGGGTACATCCGCT
CGGAGGAGGCCTCCCAGCCCATGGTCTTCTTCTGCATTACGGGGCCGTCGGAGGGGAAGTTGGTGCCGCG
CAGCTTCACCTTGTAGATGAACTCGCCGTCCTGCAGTGAGGAGTCCTGGGTCACGGTCACCACGCCGCCG
TCCTCGAAGTTCATCACGCGCTCCCACTTGAAGCCCTCGGGGAAGGACAGCTTCAAGTAGTCGGGGATGT
CGGCGGGGTGCTTCACGTAGGCCTTGGAGCCGTACATGAACTGAGGGGACAGGATGTCCCAGGCGAAGGG
CAGGGGGCCACCCTTGGTCACCTTCAGCTTGGCGGTCTGGGTGCCCTCGTAGGGGCGGCCCTCGCCCTCG
CCCTCGATCTCGAACTCGTGGCCGTTCACGGAGCCCTCCATGTGCACCTTGAAGCGCATGAACTCCTTGA
TGATGGCCATGTTATCCTCCTCGCCCTTGCTCACCATACTTCCGGATCCCACCTTTCTCTTCTTCTTAGG
GGAGCCCTTATCATCATCATCCTTATAATCCCCGCCAATTTTGAAAATTTCTTTGCCATTGGCCGCCGCA
AGGAAATCTCTCCGTTCGACGGGCAATCGAACATACTCGCTCTCTTCAATCTCCCACGCATCAATGCTTA
TACCAGTACAGCTTTCTGCGAACGCCTTGAGCTTAGCGAGGAATTCGGTCATCGCTGGTGACTCATCATT
GAAAAGGAATGCTCTATACTGTCCGTCCAAGGAGGCGTTGGTGTCTTTGGCGCGAAGATACTCGTCGATT
ATACTAACTCTGGCGTTAATTATCTTGGCAAGGCGCCGTTTTTCCGTGCGACTGACCTTCTCGAAGCCGT
TGAAGCTGGTGAAAATAATGGCCCGTTTGAACATGGTGGCGACCGGTGGATCGGCCGCGGGTACAATTCC
GTCTATAGTGTCACCTAAATCAAGCTTGCTCCGACGTCCCCAGGCAGAATGGCGGTTCCCTAAACGAGCA
TTGCTTATATAGACCTCCCATTAGGCACGCCTACCGCCCATTTACGTCAATGGAACGCCCATTTGCGTCA
TTGCCCCTCCCCATTGACGTCAATGGGGATGTACTTGGCAGCCATCGCGGGCCATTTACCGCCATTGACG
TCAATGGGAGTACTGCCAATGTACCCTGGCGTACTTCCAATAGTAATGTACTTGCCAAGTTACTATTAAT
AGATATTGATGTACTGCCAAGTGGGCCATTTACCGTCATTGACGTCAATAGGGGGCGTGAGAACGGATAT
GAATGGGCAATGAGCCATCCCATTGACGTCAATGGTGGGTGGTCCTATTGACGTCAATGGGCATTGAGCC
AGGCGGGCCATTTACCGTAATTGACGTCAATGGGGGAGGCGCCATATACGTCAATAGGACCGCCCATATG
ACGTCAATAGGAAAGACCATATATAGAGACCATTGACGTCAATGGGGGAGTGGCTATGGGCGGTATTAGG
AAGCCCCATATATGGTATATGGGACCGCCCATTGGGAGGGGCTATCTACGTCAATAGGAAAACCCATATA
TGGAATACTATATGGCATAGGGCCAATACATAGTATTGAACCTGGCCAATAGCCATATTGGCATAGGGCC
ATATTGGATATTGCCTATATATTGATCCTGGCATATAGCCAATATGGCCGCCATTATTGGCACCATGCCA
ATTCAATATGGCGGACTTGGCACAGGGCCAAGACCCCTCCTCAAACTTGGCACCGTGCCAAGTAGACCCC
TCCCCAGTTGGCACAGTGCCAGGTCCGCCATATTGAATTGGCATGGTGCCAAGTCCGCCATATTGAATTG
GCTGGGGTCCAGATCCACCATATTGAATTGGCACGAGTCCATATACGCCATATTGAATTGGCACAGGTCC
AGATCCACCATATTGAATTGGCATGAGTCCATATACGCCATATTGAATTGGCGGTCGACTGGCGTAATAG
CGAAGAGGCCCGCACCGATCGCCCTTCCCAACAGTTGCGCAGCCTGAATGGCGAATGGG
[124 nt withheld, positions 6360-6483]
C
[91 nt withheld, positions 6485-6575]
A
[49 nt withheld, positions 6577-6625]
CCTTTGACGTTGGAGTCCACGTTCTTT
[37 nt withheld, positions 6653-6689]
ACCCTATCTCGGTCTATTCTTTTGATTTATAAGGGATTTTGCCGATTTCGGCCTATTGGTTAAAAAATGA
GCTGATTTAACAAAAATTTAACGCGAATTTTAACAAAATATTAACGCTTACAATTTAGGTGGCACTTTTC
GGGGAAATGTGCGCGGAACCCCTATTTGTTTATTTTTCTAAATACATTCAAATATGTATCCGCTCATGAG
ACAATAACCCTGATAAATGCTTCAATAATATTGAAAAAGGAAGAGTATGAGTATTCAACATTTCCGTGTC
GCCCTTATTCCCTTTTTTGCGGCATTTTGCCTTCCTGTTTTTGCTCACCCAGAAACGCTGGTGAAAGTAA
AAGATGCTGAAGATCAGTTGGGTGCACGAGTGGGTTACATCGAACTGGATCTCAACAGCGGTAAGATCCT
TGAGAGTTTTCGCCCCGAAGAACGTTTTCCAATGATGAGCACTTTTAAAGTTCTGCTATGTGGCGCGGTA
TTATCCCGTATTGACGCCGGGCAAGAGCAACTCGGTCGCCGCATACACTATTCTCAGAATGACTTGGTTG
AGTACTCACCAGTCACAGAAAAGCATCTTACGGATGGCATGACAGTAAGAGAATTATGCAGTGCTGCCAT
AACCATGAGTGATAACACTGCGGCCAACTTACTTCTGACAACGATCGGAGGACCGAAGGAGCTAACCGCT
TTTTTGCACAACATGGGGGATCATGTAACTCGCCTTGATCGTTGGGAACCGGAGCTGAATGAAGCCATAC
CAAACGACGAGCGTGACACCACGATGCCTGTAGCAATGGCAACAACGTTGCGCAAACTATTAACTGGCGA
ACTACTTACTCTAGCTTCCCGGCAACAATTAATAGACTGGATGGAGGCGGATAAAGTTGCAGGACCACTT
CTGCGCTCGGCCCTTCCGGCTGGCTGGTTTATTGCTGATAAATCTGGAGCCGGTGAGCGTGGGTCTCGCG
GTATCATTGCAGCACTGGGGCCAGATGGTAAGCCCTCCCGTATCGTAGTTATCTACACGACGGGGAGTCA
GGCAACTATGGATGAACGAAATAGACAGATCGCTGAGATAGGTGCCTCACTGATTAAGCATTGGTAACTG
TCAGACCAAGTTTACTCATATATACTTTAGATTGATTTAAAACTTCATTTTTAATTTAAAAGGATCTAGG
TGAAGATCCTTTTTGATAATCTCATGACCAAAATCCCTTAACGTGAGTTTTCGTTCCACTGAGCGTCAGA
CCCCGTAGAAAAGATCAAAGGATCTTC
